Addgene plasmid #166776: pcDNA3.1-GGamma4-GFP2
Purpose: Encodes a G gamma subunit containing GFP2 as an "non-optimal" component of a BRET2 biosensor for studying heterotrimeric G protein dissociation
Depositing lab: Bryan Roth. Depositing organization: University of North Carolina at Chapel Hill. Publication: TRUPATH, an open-source biosensor platform for interrogating the GPCR transducerome. Olsen RHJ, DiBerto JF, English JG, Glaudin AM, Krumm BE, Slocum ST, Che T, Gavin AC, McCorvy JD, Roth BL, Strachan RT. Nat Chem Biol. 2020 May 4. pii: 10.1038/s41589-020-0535-8. doi: 10.1038/s41589-020-0535-8. PubMed 32367019.
Backbone
  Vector backbone: pcDNA3.1
  Backbone manufacturer: Invitrogen
  Backbone size w/o insert (bp): 5432
  Vector type: Mammalian Expression
  Selectable markers: Hygromycin
Growth in bacteria
  Bacterial resistance: Ampicillin, 100 μg/mL
  Growth temperature: 37°C
  Growth strain: NEB Stable
  Copy number: High Copy
Gene/Insert
  Gene/Insert name: GGamma4-GFP2 (alt names: GNG4; Green Fluorescent Protein 2)
  Species: H. sapiens (human), Synthetic
  Insert size (bp): 960
  Mutation: Contains an N-terminal GFP2 and GSAG linker
  Entrez Gene: GNG4 (a.k.a. DKFZp547K1018, FLJ23803, FLJ34187)
  Promoter: CMV
  Cloning method: Gibson Cloning
  Sequencing primers: 5′ CGCAAATGGGCGGTAGGCGTG; 3′ TAGAAGGCACAGTCGAGG
Terms and licenses: Academic/Nonprofit Terms; Industry Terms: Not Available to Industry
Depositor comments: These plasmids were generated as part of the Illuminating the Druggable Genome (IDG) program sponsored by the NIH Common Fund. The goal of this program is to identify, gather, and distribute information and resources for proteins that currently are not well-studied yet belong to commonly drug-targeted protein families: protein kinases, non-olfactory G-protein coupled receptors (GPCRs), and ion channels. The IDG program is designed to develop fundamental research tools for understudied proteins, elucidate their function, and disseminate the IDG-related resources and data to the greater scientific community.
How to cite: pcDNA3.1-GGamma4-GFP2 was a gift from Bryan Roth (Addgene plasmid # 166776 ; http://n2t.net/addgene:166776 ; RRID:Addgene_166776)
