[The description below was written by a language model from this plasmid's Addgene catalogue record and pLannotate feature annotations shown in this document.]
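Description:
pcDNA3.1-GGamma4-GFP2 is a mammalian expression plasmid built on the Invitrogen pcDNA3.1 backbone in its hygromycin-selectable form. It is maintained in E. coli as a high-copy plasmid through a ColE1/pUC-type origin and an ampicillin resistance (β-lactamase) gene. It also carries an f1 origin for single-stranded DNA production. For selection in mammalian cells, an SV40 early promoter drives a hygromycin phosphotransferase gene followed by an SV40 polyadenylation signal. The sequenced record is about 6.5 kb. Several short annotated fragments (truncated HIV-1 LTR, ble, lacI, RSF ori, bom) appear to be automated partial matches to backbone sequence rather than functional elements.

The payload is a roughly 960 bp fusion in which GFP2 is placed at the N-terminus of the human G protein gamma-4 subunit (GNG4), joined by a short GSAG linker. Expression is driven by the CMV immediate-early enhancer and promoter and terminated by the bovine growth hormone polyadenylation signal, with a T7 promoter lying just upstream of the coding sequence. The annotation software labels the fluorescent protein as EGFP and the gamma subunit as the mouse orthologue. These are closest-match assignments, and the catalogue entry specifies GFP2 and human GNG4.

The construct belongs to the TRUPATH BRET2 biosensor platform, where a GFP2-tagged Gγ subunit acts as the energy acceptor for monitoring heterotrimeric G protein dissociation, for example after GPCR activation. The record describes this Gγ4 version as a "non-optimal" sensor component, which suggests use for comparison or alternative subunit combinations rather than as a preferred sensor configuration.
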