Features (pLannotate 1.2.2; 22 found; start..end, strand, type, name):
     66..654     -  rep_origin     ori: high-copy-number ColE1/pMB1/pBR322/pUC origin of replication
    825..1685    -  CDS            AmpR: β-lactamase; bla; confers resistance to ampicillin, carbenicillin, and related antibiotics
   1686..1790    -  promoter       AmpR promoter: bla
   1849..1901    -  misc_feature   bom (fragment): basis of mobility region from pBR322
   2056..2435    +  enhancer       CMV enhancer: human cytomegalovirus immediate early enhancer
   2436..2639    +  promoter       CMV promoter: human cytomegalovirus (CMV) immediate early promoter
   2635..2668    +  LTR            5' LTR (truncated) (fragment): truncated 5' long terminal repeat (LTR) from HIV-1
   2684..2702    +  promoter       T7 promoter: promoter for bacteriophage T7 RNA polymerase
   2726..3442    +  CDS            EGFP: the original enhanced GFP (Yang et al., 1996) mammalian codon-optimized
   3458..3682    +  CDS            Gng4: GBG4_MOUSE - Also known as Gngt4. Experimental evidence at protein level: Swiss-Prot protein existence level 1. Guanine nucleotide-binding proteins (G proteins) are involved as a modulator or transducer in various transmembrane signaling systems. The beta and gamma chains are required for the GTPase activity, for replacement of GDP by GTP, and for G protein-effector interaction. From Mus musculus (Mouse).
   3723..3947    +  polyA_signal   bGH poly(A) signal: bovine growth hormone polyadenylation signal
   3951..3972    +  promoter       SV40 promoter (fragment): SV40 enhancer and early promoter
   3993..4421    +  rep_origin     f1 ori (sequence partly withheld): f1 bacteriophage origin of replication; arrow indicates direction of (+) strand synthesis
   4435..4764    +  promoter       SV40 promoter: SV40 enhancer and early promoter
   4813..5838    +  CDS            HygR: aminoglycoside phosphotransferase from E. coli; aph(4)-Ia; confers resistance to hygromycin
   5848..5973    +  CDS            ble (fragment): BLE_KLEPN - Experimental evidence at protein level: Swiss-Prot protein existence level 1. Binding protein with a strong affinity to the bleomycin family of antibiotics. Binds to CL990; an antimitotic-antibiotic compound. From Klebsiella pneumoniae.
   5968..6089    +  polyA_signal   SV40 poly(A) signal: SV40 polyadenylation signal
   6162..6178    -  protein_bind   lac operator: The lac repressor binds to the lac operator to inhibit transcription in E. coli. This inhibition can be relieved by adding lactose or isopropyl-β-D-thiogalactopyranoside (IPTG). lac repressor encoded by lacI
   6186..6216    -  promoter       lac promoter: promoter for the E. coli lac operon
   6231..6252    -  protein_bind   CAP binding site: CAP binding activates transcription in the presence of cAMP. E. coli catabolite activator protein
   6265..6357    -  CDS            lacI (fragment): lac repressor; lacI; The lac repressor binds to the lac operator to inhibit transcription in E. coli. This inhibition can be relieved by adding lactose or isopropyl-β-D-thiogalactopyranoside (IPTG).
   6359..6467    -  rep_origin     RSF ori (fragment): Plasmids containing the RSF 1030 origin of replication can be propagated in E. coli cells that contain additional plasmids with compatible origins.
>Addgene plasmid #166776 | pcDNA3.1-GGamma4-GFP2 | addgene full sequence | sequence record 330999 | Addgene NGS Result
AAGAACATGTGAGCAAAAGGCCAGCAAAAGGCCAGGAACCGTAAAAAGGCCGCGTTGCTGGCGTTTTTCC
ATAGGCTCCGCCCCCCTGACGAGCATCACAAAAATCGACGCTCAAGTCAGAGGTGGCGAAACCCGACAGG
ACTATAAAGATACCAGGCGTTTCCCCCTGGAAGCTCCCTCGTGCGCTCTCCTGTTCCGACCCTGCCGCTT
ACCGGATACCTGTCCGCCTTTCTCCCTTCGGGAAGCGTGGCGCTTTCTCATAGCTCACGCTGTAGGTATC
TCAGTTCGGTGTAGGTCGTTCGCTCCAAGCTGGGCTGTGTGCACGAACCCCCCGTTCAGCCCGACCGCTG
CGCCTTATCCGGTAACTATCGTCTTGAGTCCAACCCGGTAAGACACGACTTATCGCCACTGGCAGCAGCC
ACTGGTAACAGGATTAGCAGAGCGAGGTATGTAGGCGGTGCTACAGAGTTCTTGAAGTGGTGGCCTAACT
ACGGCTACACTAGAAGAACAGTATTTGGTATCTGCGCTCTGCTGAAGCCAGTTACCTTCGGAAAAAGAGT
TGGTAGCTCTTGATCCGGCAAACAAACCACCGCTGGTAGCGGTGGTTTTTTTGTTTGCAAGCAGCAGATT
ACGCGCAGAAAAAAAGGATCTCAAGAAGATCCTTTGATCTTTTCTACGGGGTCTGACGCTCAGTGGAACG
AAAACTCACGTTAAGGGATTTTGGTCATGAGATTATCAAAAAGGATCTTCACCTAGATCCTTTTAAATTA
AAAATGAAGTTTTAAATCAATCTAAAGTATATATGAGTAAACTTGGTCTGACAGTTACCAATGCTTAATC
AGTGAGGCACCTATCTCAGCGATCTGTCTATTTCGTTCATCCATAGTTGCCTGACTCCCCGTCGTGTAGA
TAACTACGATACGGGAGGGCTTACCATCTGGCCCCAGTGCTGCAATGATACCGCGAGACCCACGCTCACC
GGCTCCAGATTTATCAGCAATAAACCAGCCAGCCGGAAGGGCCGAGCGCAGAAGTGGTCCTGCAACTTTA
TCCGCCTCCATCCAGTCTATTAATTGTTGCCGGGAAGCTAGAGTAAGTAGTTCGCCAGTTAATAGTTTGC
GCAACGTTGTTGCCATTGCTACAGGCATCGTGGTGTCACGCTCGTCGTTTGGTATGGCTTCATTCAGCTC
CGGTTCCCAACGATCAAGGCGAGTTACATGATCCCCCATGTTGTGCAAAAAAGCGGTTAGCTCCTTCGGT
CCTCCGATCGTTGTCAGAAGTAAGTTGGCCGCAGTGTTATCACTCATGGTTATGGCAGCACTGCATAATT
CTCTTACTGTCATGCCATCCGTAAGATGCTTTTCTGTGACTGGTGAGTACTCAACCAAGTCATTCTGAGA
ATAGTGTATGCGGCGACCGAGTTGCTCTTGCCCGGCGTCAATACGGGATAATACCGCGCCACATAGCAGA
ACTTTAAAAGTGCTCATCATTGGAAAACGTTCTTCGGGGCGAAAACTCTCAAGGATCTTACCGCTGTTGA
GATCCAGTTCGATGTAACCCACTCGTGCACCCAACTGATCTTCAGCATCTTTTACTTTCACCAGCGTTTC
TGGGTGAGCAAAAACAGGAAGGCAAAATGCCGCAAAAAAGGGAATAAGGGCGACACGGAAATGTTGAATA
CTCATACTCTTCCTTTTTCAATATTATTGAAGCATTTATCAGGGTTATTGTCTCATGAGCGGATACATAT
TTGAATGTATTTAGAAAAATAAACAAATAGGGGTTCCGCGCACATTTCCCCGAAAAGTGCCACCTGACGT
CGACGGATCGGGAGATCTCCCGATCCCCTATGGTGCACTCTCAGTACAATCTGCTCTGATGCCGCATAGT
TAAGCCAGTATCTGCTCCCTGCTTGTGTGTTGGAGGTCGCTGAGTAGTGCGCGAGCAAAATTTAAGCTAC
AACAAGGCAAGGCTTGACCGACAATTGCATGAAGAATCTGCTTAGGGTTAGGCGTTTTGCGCTGCTTCGC
GATGTACGGGCCAGATATACGCGTTGACATTGATTATTGACTAGTTATTAATAGTAATCAATTACGGGGT
CATTAGTTCATAGCCCATATATGGAGTTCCGCGTTACATAACTTACGGTAAATGGCCCGCCTGGCTGACC
GCCCAACGACCCCCGCCCATTGACGTCAATAATGACGTATGTTCCCATAGTAACGCCAATAGGGACTTTC
CATTGACGTCAATGGGTGGAGTATTTACGGTAAACTGCCCACTTGGCAGTACATCAAGTGTATCATATGC
CAAGTACGCCCCCTATTGACGTCAATGACGGTAAATGGCCCGCCTGGCATTATGCCCAGTACATGACCTT
ATGGGACTTTCCTACTTGGCAGTACATCTACGTATTAGTCATCGCTATTACCATGGTGATGCGGTTTTGG
CAGTACATCAATGGGCGTGGATAGCGGTTTGACTCACGGGGATTTCCAAGTCTCCACCCCATTGACGTCA
ATGGGAGTTTGTTTTGGCACCAAAATCAACGGGACTTTCCAAAATGTCGTAACAACTCCGCCCCATTGAC
GCAAATGGGCGGTAGGCGTGTACGGTGGGAGGTCTATATAAGCAGAGCTCTCTGGCTAACTAGAGAACCC
ACTGCTTACTGGCTTATCGAAATTAATACGACTCACTATAGGGAGACCCAAGCTGGCTAGCCACCATGGT
GAGCAAGGGCGAGGAGCTGTTCACCGGGGTGGTGCCCATCCTGGTCGAGCTGGACGGCGACGTAAACGGC
CACAAGTTCAGCGTGTCCGGCGAGGGCGAGGGCGATGCCACCTACGGCAAGCTGACCCTGAAGTTCATCT
GCACCACCGGCAAGCTGCCCGTGCCCTGGCCCACCCTCGTGACCACCCTGAGCTACGGCGTGCAGTGCTT
CAGCCGCTACCCCGACCACATGAAGCAGCACGACTTCTTCAAGTCCGCCATGCCCGAAGGCTACGTCCAG
GAGCGCACCATCTTCTTCAAGGACGACGGCAACTACAAGACCCGCGCCGAGGTGAAGTTCGAGGGCGACA
CCCTGGTGAACCGCATCGAGCTGAAGGGCATCGACTTCAAGGAGGACGGCAACATCCTGGGGCACAAGCT
GGAGTACAACTACAACCCCCACAACGTCTATATCATGGCCGACAAGCAGAAGAACGGCATCAAGGTGAAC
TTCAAGATCCGCCACAACATCGAGGACGGCAGCGTGCAGCTCGCCGACCACTACCAGCAGAACACCCCCA
TCGGCGACGGCCCCGTGCTGCTGCCCGACAACCACTACCTGTTCACCCAGTCCGCCCTGAGCAAAGACCC
CAACGAGAAGCGCGATCACATGGTCCTGCTGGAGTTCGTGACCGCCGCCGGGATCACTCTCGGCATGGAC
GAGCTGTACAAGGGATCCGCCGGTACCATGAAGGAAGGCATGTCTAATAACAGCACCACCAGCATCTCCC
AGGCCAGGAAAGCCGTGGAGCAGCTGAAGATGGAAGCCTGCATGGACAGGGTGAAGGTCTCCCAGGCTGC
CTCAGACCTCCTGGCCTACTGTGAAGCCCACGTGCGGGAGGACCCCCTCATCATCCCAGTGCCTGCCTCA
GAAAACCCCTTCCGGGAGAAGAAGTTCTTCTGCACCATCCTCTAATCTAGAGGGCCCGTTTAAACCCGCT
GATCAGCCTCGACTGTGCCTTCTAGTTGCCAGCCATCTGTTGTTTGCCCCTCCCCCGTGCCTTCCTTGAC
CCTGGAAGGTGCCACTCCCACTGTCCTTTCCTAATAAAATGAGGAAATTGCATCGCATTGTCTGAGTAGG
TGTCATTCTATTCTGGGGGGTGGGGTGGGGCAGGACAGCAAGGGGGAGGATTGGGAAGACAATAGCAGGC
ATGCTGGGGATGCGGTGGGCTCTATGGCTTCTGAGGCGGAAAGAACCAGCTGGGGCTCTAGGGGGTATCC
CC
[124 nt withheld, positions 3993-4116]
C
[91 nt withheld, positions 4118-4208]
A
[49 nt withheld, positions 4210-4258]
CCTTTGACGTTGGAGTCCACGTTCTTT
[37 nt withheld, positions 4286-4322]
ACCCTATCTCGGTCTATTCTTTTGATTTATAAGGGATTTTGCCGATTTCGGCCTATTGGTTAAAAAATGA
GCTGATTTAACAAAAATTTAACGCGAATTAATTCTGTGGAATGTGTGTCAGTTAGGGTGTGGAAAGTCCC
CAGGCTCCCCAGCAGGCAGAAGTATGCAAAGCATGCATCTCAATTAGTCAGCAACCAGGTGTGGAAAGTC
CCCAGGCTCCCCAGCAGGCAGAAGTATGCAAAGCATGCATCTCAATTAGTCAGCAACCATAGTCCCGCCC
CTAACTCCGCCCATCCCGCCCCTAACTCCGCCCAGTTCCGCCCATTCTCCGCCCCATGGCTGACTAATTT
TTTTTATTTATGCAGAGGCCGAGGCCGCCTCTGCCTCTGAGCTATTCCAGAAGTAGTGAGGAGGCTTTTT
TGGAGGCCTAGGCTTTTGCAAAAAGCTCCCGGGAGCTTGTATATCCATTTTCGGATCTGATCAGCACGTG
ATGAAAAAGCCTGAACTCACCGCGACGTCTGTCGAGAAGTTTCTGATCGAAAAGTTCGACAGCGTCTCCG
ACCTGATGCAGCTCTCGGAGGGCGAAGAATCTCGTGCTTTCAGCTTCGATGTAGGAGGGCGTGGATATGT
CCTGCGGGTAAATAGCTGCGCCGATGGTTTCTACAAAGATCGTTATGTTTATCGGCACTTTGCATCGGCC
GCGCTCCCGATTCCGGAAGTGCTTGACATTGGGGAATTCAGCGAGAGCCTGACCTATTGCATCTCCCGCC
GTGCACAGGGTGTCACGTTGCAAGACCTGCCTGAAACCGAACTGCCCGCTGTTCTGCAGCCGGTCGCGGA
GGCCATGGATGCGATCGCTGCGGCCGATCTTAGCCAGACGAGCGGGTTCGGCCCATTCGGACCGCAAGGA
ATCGGTCAATACACTACATGGCGTGATTTCATATGCGCGATTGCTGATCCCCATGTGTATCACTGGCAAA
CTGTGATGGACGACACCGTCAGTGCGTCCGTCGCGCAGGCTCTCGATGAGCTGATGCTTTGGGCCGAGGA
CTGCCCCGAAGTCCGGCACCTCGTGCACGCGGATTTCGGCTCCAACAATGTCCTGACGGACAATGGCCGC
ATAACAGCGGTCATTGACTGGAGCGAGGCGATGTTCGGGGATTCCCAATACGAGGTCGCCAACATCTTCT
TCTGGAGGCCGTGGTTGGCTTGTATGGAGCAGCAGACGCGCTACTTCGAGCGGAGGCATCCGGAGCTTGC
AGGATCGCCGCGGCTCCGGGCGTATATGCTCCGCATTGGTCTTGACCAACTCTATCAGAGCTTGGTTGAC
GGCAATTTCGATGATGCAGCTTGGGCGCAGGGTCGATGCGACGCAATCGTCCGATCCGGAGCCGGGACTG
TCGGGCGTACACAAATCGCCCGCAGAAGCGCGGCCGTCTGGACCGATGGCTGTGTAGAAGTACTCGCCGA
TAGTGGAAACCGACGCCCCAGCACTCGTCCGAGGGCAAAGGAATAGCACGTGCTACGAGATTTCGATTCC
ACCGCCGCCTTCTATGAAAGGTTGGGCTTCGGAATCGTTTTCCGGGACGCCGGCTGGATGATCCTCCAGC
GCGGGGATCTCATGCTGGAGTTCTTCGCCCACCCCAACTTGTTTATTGCAGCTTATAATGGTTACAAATA
AAGCAATAGCATCACAAATTTCACAAATAAAGCATTTTTTTCACTGCATTCTAGTTGTGGTTTGTCCAAA
CTCATCAATGTATCTTATCATGTCTGTATACCGTCGACCTCTAGCTAGAGCTTGGCGTAATCATGGTCAT
AGCTGTTTCCTGTGTGAAATTGTTATCCGCTCACAATTCCACACAACATACGAGCCGGAAGCATAAAGTG
TAAAGCCTGGGGTGCCTAATGAGTGAGCTAACTCACATTAATTGCGTTGCGCTCACTGCCCGCTTTCCAG
TCGGGAAACCTGTCGTGCCAGCTGCATTAATGAATCGGCCAACGCGCGGGGAGAGGCGGTTTGCGTATTG
GGCGCTCTTCCGCTTCCTCGCTCACTGACTCGCTGCGCTCGGTCGTTCGGCTGCGGCGAGCGGTATCAGC
TCACTCAAAGGCGGTAATACGGTTATCCACAGAATCAGGGGATAACGCAGGA
